Addgene plasmid #22715: pSuperGFP-cdc42-prenyl siRNA
Depositing lab: Alaa El-Husseini. Depositing organization: University of British Columbia.
Backbone
  Vector backbone: pSuperGFP
  Backbone manufacturer: Oligoengine
  Backbone size w/o insert (bp): 5429
  Vector type: Mammalian Expression
  Selectable markers: Neomycin (select with G418)
Growth in bacteria
  Bacterial resistance: Ampicillin, 100 μg/mL
  Growth temperature: 37°C
  Growth strain: DH5alpha
  Copy number: High Copy
Gene/Insert
  Gene/Insert name: cdc42 siRNA (alt name: cdc42 prenyl siRNA)
  Species: R. norvegicus (rat)
  Insert size (bp): 19
  Entrez Gene: Rac1
  Tag / fusion protein: GFP (C terminal on backbone)
  Cloning method: Restriction Enzyme; 5′ cloning site BglII (destroyed during cloning); 3′ cloning site HindIII (not destroyed)
  Sequencing primers: 5′ T7; 3′ T3
Terms and licenses: Academic/Nonprofit Terms; Industry Terms: Not Available to Industry
Depositor comments: siRNA: GAAGAGCCGCAGGTGTGTG
How to cite: pSuperGFP-cdc42-prenyl siRNA was a gift from Alaa El-Husseini (Addgene plasmid # 22715 ; http://n2t.net/addgene:22715 ; RRID:Addgene_22715)
