[The description below was written by a language model from this plasmid's Addgene catalogue record and pLannotate feature annotations shown in this document.]
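Description:
pSuperGFP-cdc42-prenyl siRNA is a mammalian RNA-interference plasmid built on the Oligoengine pSuperGFP backbone, a pBluescript-derived vector. In bacteria it is maintained through a high-copy ColE1/pUC origin and selected with ampicillin via the β-lactamase gene. An f1 origin, remnants of the lac promoter/lacZα region, and flanking T3 and T7 promoters are carried over from the parental cloning vector, and the T7 and T3 sites serve for sequencing.

The payload is a short hairpin cassette driven by the human H1 RNA promoter, a polymerase III promoter suited to producing small, defined transcripts. A 19-nucleotide target sequence from rat cdc42 was inserted between the BglII site (destroyed during cloning) and HindIII. The feature table shows two short Cdc42-matching fragments in opposite orientations directly downstream of H1, consistent with the sense and antisense arms of a hairpin that is processed in cells into an siRNA. The name indicates that it targets the "prenyl" form of cdc42, although the record does not explain this further. The linked Entrez gene is listed as Rac1, which conflicts with the cdc42 insert name and annotation.

A separate, divergently oriented mouse PGK promoter drives EGFP followed by a neomycin phosphotransferase coding sequence and a synthetic poly(A) signal. This allows transfected cells to be identified by fluorescence and selected with G418. The catalogue lists GFP as a tag, but here it acts as a marker of the backbone rather than a fusion to the insert. The construct is suited to knocking down cdc42 in rat cells while marking the transfected cells.
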