Features (pLannotate 1.2.2; 20 found; start..end, strand, type, name):
      1..429     +  rep_origin     f1 ori (sequence partly withheld): f1 bacteriophage origin of replication; arrow indicates direction of (+) strand synthesis
    482..586     +  promoter       AmpR promoter: bla
    587..1447    +  CDS            AmpR: β-lactamase; bla; confers resistance to ampicillin, carbenicillin, and related antibiotics
   1618..2206    +  rep_origin     ori: high-copy-number ColE1/pMB1/pBR322/pUC origin of replication
   2389..2481    +  CDS            lacI (fragment): lac repressor; lacI; The lac repressor binds to the lac operator to inhibit transcription in E. coli. This inhibition can be relieved by adding lactose or isopropyl-β-D-thiogalactopyranoside (IPTG).
   2494..2515    +  protein_bind   CAP binding site: CAP binding activates transcription in the presence of cAMP. E. coli catabolite activator protein
   2530..2560    +  promoter       lac promoter: promoter for the E. coli lac operon
   2568..2584    +  protein_bind   lac operator: The lac repressor binds to the lac operator to inhibit transcription in E. coli. This inhibition can be relieved by adding lactose or isopropyl-β-D-thiogalactopyranoside (IPTG). lac repressor encoded by lacI
   2629..2647    +  promoter       T3 promoter: promoter for bacteriophage T3 RNA polymerase
   2659..2700    -  misc_feature   MCS (fragment): pBluescript multiple cloning site
   2704..2724    +  CDS            Cdc42 (T17N) (fragment): dominant negative mutant of human Rho family small GTPase Cdc42
   2734..2752    -  CDS            Cdc42 (T17N) (fragment): dominant negative mutant of human Rho family small GTPase Cdc42
   2761..2975    -  promoter       H1 promoter: human H1 RNA promoter
   2986..3489    +  promoter       PGK promoter: mouse phosphoglycerate kinase 1 promoter
   3524..4240    +  CDS            EGFP: EGFP is a basic (constitutively fluorescent) green fluorescent protein published in 1996, derived from Aequorea victoria. It is reported to be a rapidly-maturing weak dimer with moderate acid sensitivity.
   4304..5095    +  CDS            neo: KKA2_KLEPN - Also known as kan, nptII. Experimental evidence at protein level: Swiss-Prot protein existence level 1. Resistance to kanamycin, neomycin, paromomycin, ribostamycin, butirosin and gentamicin B. From Klebsiella pneumoniae.
   5162..5210    +  polyA_signal   poly(A) signal: synthetic polyadenylation signal
   5236..5288    -  misc_feature   MCS (fragment): pBluescript multiple cloning site
   5297..5315    -  promoter       T7 promoter: promoter for bacteriophage T7 RNA polymerase
   5318..5475    +  CDS            lacZα (fragment): LacZα fragment of β-galactosidase; lacZ fragment
>Addgene plasmid #22715 | pSuperGFP-cdc42-prenyl siRNA | addgene full sequence | sequence record 251581 | Addgene NGS Result
[124 nt withheld, positions 1-124]
C
[91 nt withheld, positions 126-216]
A
[49 nt withheld, positions 218-266]
CCTTTGACGTTGGAGTCCACGTTCTTT
[37 nt withheld, positions 294-330]
ACCCTATCTCGGTCTATTCTTTTGATTTATAAGGGATTTTGCCGATTTCGGCCTATTGGTTAAAAAATGA
GCTGATTTAACAAAAATTTAACGCGAATTTTAACAAAATATTAACGCTTACAATTTAGGTGGCACTTTTC
GGGGAAATGTGCGCGGAACCCCTATTTGTTTATTTTTCTAAATACATTCAAATATGTATCCGCTCATGAG
ACAATAACCCTGATAAATGCTTCAATAATATTGAAAAAGGAAGAGTATGAGTATTCAACATTTCCGTGTC
GCCCTTATTCCCTTTTTTGCGGCATTTTGCCTTCCTGTTTTTGCTCACCCAGAAACGCTGGTGAAAGTAA
AAGATGCTGAAGATCAGTTGGGTGCACGAGTGGGTTACATCGAACTGGATCTCAACAGCGGTAAGATCCT
TGAGAGTTTTCGCCCCGAAGAACGTTTTCCAATGATGAGCACTTTTAAAGTTCTGCTATGTGGCGCGGTA
TTATCCCGTATTGACGCCGGGCAAGAGCAACTCGGTCGCCGCATACACTATTCTCAGAATGACTTGGTTG
AGTACTCACCAGTCACAGAAAAGCATCTTACGGATGGCATGACAGTAAGAGAATTATGCAGTGCTGCCAT
AACCATGAGTGATAACACTGCGGCCAACTTACTTCTGACAACGATCGGAGGACCGAAGGAGCTAACCGCT
TTTTTGCACAACATGGGGGATCATGTAACTCGCCTTGATCGTTGGGAACCGGAGCTGAATGAAGCCATAC
CAAACGACGAGCGTGACACCACGATGCCTGTAGCAATGGCAACAACGTTGCGCAAACTATTAACTGGCGA
ACTACTTACTCTAGCTTCCCGGCAACAATTAATAGACTGGATGGAGGCGGATAAAGTTGCAGGACCACTT
CTGCGCTCGGCCCTTCCGGCTGGCTGGTTTATTGCTGATAAATCTGGAGCCGGTGAGCGTGGGTCTCGCG
GTATCATTGCAGCACTGGGGCCAGATGGTAAGCCCTCCCGTATCGTAGTTATCTACACGACGGGGAGTCA
GGCAACTATGGATGAACGAAATAGACAGATCGCTGAGATAGGTGCCTCACTGATTAAGCATTGGTAACTG
TCAGACCAAGTTTACTCATATATACTTTAGATTGATTTAAAACTTCATTTTTAATTTAAAAGGATCTAGG
TGAAGATCCTTTTTGATAATCTCATGACCAAAATCCCTTAACGTGAGTTTTCGTTCCACTGAGCGTCAGA
CCCCGTAGAAAAGATCAAAGGATCTTCTTGAGATCCTTTTTTTCTGCGCGTAATCTGCTGCTTGCAAACA
AAAAAACCACCGCTACCAGCGGTGGTTTGTTTGCCGGATCAAGAGCTACCAACTCTTTTTCCGAAGGTAA
CTGGCTTCAGCAGAGCGCAGATACCAAATACTGTTCTTCTAGTGTAGCCGTAGTTAGGCCACCACTTCAA
GAACTCTGTAGCACCGCCTACATACCTCGCTCTGCTAATCCTGTTACCAGTGGCTGCTGCCAGTGGCGAT
AAGTCGTGTCTTACCGGGTTGGACTCAAGACGATAGTTACCGGATAAGGCGCAGCGGTCGGGCTGAACGG
GGGGTTCGTGCACACAGCCCAGCTTGGAGCGAACGACCTACACCGAACTGAGATACCTACAGCGTGAGCT
ATGAGAAAGCGCCACGCTTCCCGAAGGGAGAAAGGCGGACAGGTATCCGGTAAGCGGCAGGGTCGGAACA
GGAGAGCGCACGAGGGAGCTTCCAGGGGGAAACGCCTGGTATCTTTATAGTCCTGTCGGGTTTCGCCACC
TCTGACTTGAGCGTCGATTTTTGTGATGCTCGTCAGGGGGGCGGAGCCTATGGAAAAACGCCAGCAACGC
GGCCTTTTTACGGTTCCTGGCCTTTTGCTGGCCTTTTGCTCACATGTTCTTTCCTGCGTTATCCCCTGAT
TCTGTGGATAACCGTATTACCGCCTTTGAGTGAGCTGATACCGCTCGCCGCAGCCGAACGACCGAGCGCA
GCGAGTCAGTGAGCGAGGAAGCGGAAGAGCGCCCAATACGCAAACCGCCTCTCCCCGCGCGTTGGCCGAT
TCATTAATGCAGCTGGCACGACAGGTTTCCCGACTGGAAAGCGGGCAGTGAGCGCAACGCAATTAATGTG
AGTTAGCTCACTCATTAGGCACCCCAGGCTTTACACTTTATGCTTCCGGCTCGTATGTTGTGTGGAATTG
TGAGCGGATAACAATTTCACACAGGAAACAGCTATGACCATGATTACGCCAAGCTCGAAATTAACCCTCA
CTAAAGGGAACAAAAGCTGGTACCGGGCCCCCCCTCGAGGTCGACGGTATCGATAAGCTTAAAAAGAAGA
GCCGCAGGTGTGTGTCTCTTGAACACACACCTGCGGCTCTTCGGGGATCTGTGGTCTCATACAGAACTTA
TAAGATTCCCAAATCCAAAGACATTTCACGTTTATGGTGATTTCCCAGAACACATAGCGACATGCAAATA
TTGCAGGGCGCCACTCCCCTGTCCCTCACAGCCATCTTCCTGCCAGGGCGCACGCGCGCTGGGTGTTCCC
GCCTAGTGACACTGGGCCCGCGATTCCTTGGAGCGGGTTGATGACGTCAGCGTTCGAATTCTACCGGGTA
GGGGAGGCGCTTTTCCCAAGGCAGTCTGGAGCATGCGCTTTAGCAGCCCCGCTGGGCACTTGGCGCTACA
CAAGTGGCCTCTGGCCTCGCACACATTCCACATCCACCGGCCGGTAGGCGCCAACCGGCTCCGTTCTTTG
GTGGCCCCTTCGCGCCACCTTCTACTCCTCCCCTAGTCAGGAAGTTCCCCCCCGCCCCGCAGCTCGCGTC
GTGCAGGACGTGACAAATGGAAGTAGCACGTCTCACTAGTCTCGTGCAGATGGACAGCACCGCTGAGCAA
TGGAAGCGGGTAGGCCTTTGGGGCAGCGGCCAATAGCAGCTTTGCTCCTTCGCTTTCTGGGCTCAGAGGC
TGGGAAGGGGTGGGTCCGGGGGCGGGCTCAGGGGCGGGCTCAGGGGCGGGGCGGGCGCCCGAAGGTCCTC
CGGAGGCCCGGCATTCTGCACGCTTCAAAAGCGCACGTCTGCCGCGCTGTTCTCCTCTTCCTCATCTCCG
GGCCTTTCGACCTGCAGCCCAAGCTAGCTTACCGGTCGCCACCATGGTGAGCAAGGGCGAGGAGCTGTTC
ACCGGGGTGGTGCCCATCCTGGTCGAGCTGGACGGCGACGTAAACGGCCACAAGTTCAGCGTGTCCGGCG
AGGGCGAGGGCGATGCCACCTACGGCAAGCTGACCCTGAAGTTCATCTGCACCACCGGCAAGCTGCCCGT
GCCCTGGCCCACCCTCGTGACCACCCTGACCTACGGCGTGCAGTGCTTCAGCCGCTACCCCGACCACATG
AAGCAGCACGACTTCTTCAAGTCCGCCATGCCCGAAGGCTACGTCCAGGAGCGCACCATCTTCTTCAAGG
ACGACGGCAACTACAAGACCCGCGCCGAGGTGAAGTTCGAGGGCGACACCCTGGTGAACCGCATCGAGCT
GAAGGGCATCGACTTCAAGGAGGACGGCAACATCCTGGGGCACAAGCTGGAGTACAACTACAACAGCCAC
AACGTCTATATCATGGCCGACAAGCAGAAGAACGGCATCAAGGTGAACTTCAAGATCCGCCACAACATCG
AGGACGGCAGCGTGCAGCTCGCCGACCACTACCAGCAGAACACCCCCATCGGCGACGGCCCCGTGCTGCT
GCCCGACAACCACTACCTGAGCACCCAGTCCGCCCTGAGCAAAGACCCCAACGAGAAGCGCGATCACATG
GTCCTGCTGGAGTTCGTGACCGCCGCCGGGATCACTCTCGGCATGGACGAGCTGTACAAGTCCGGACTCA
GATCAGCTTGATTCTTCTGACACAACAGTCTCGAACTTAAGGCTAGAGCCACCATGATTGAACAAGATGG
ATTGCACGCAGGTTCTCCGGCCGCTTGGGTGGAGAGGCTATTCGGCTATGACTGGGCACAACAGACAATC
GGCTGCTCTGATGCCGCCGTGTTCCGGCTGTCAGCGCAGGGGCGCCCGGTTCTTTTTGTCAAGACCGACC
TGTCCGGTGCCCTGAATGAACTGCAGGACGAGGCAGCGCGGCTATCGTGGCTGGCCACGACGGGCGTTCC
TTGCGCAGCTGTGCTCGACGTTGTCACTGAAGCGGGAAGGGACTGGCTGCTATTGGGCGAAGTGCCGGGG
CAGGATCTCCTGTCATCTCACCTTGCTCCTGCCGAGAAAGTATCCATCATGGCTGATGCAATGCGGCGGC
TGCATACGCTTGATCCGGCTACCTGCCCATTCGACCACCAAGCGAAACATCGCATCGAGCGAGCACGTAC
TCGGATGGAAGCCGGTCTTGTCGATCAGGATGATCTGGACGAAGAGCATCAGGGGCTCGCGCCAGCCGAA
CTGTTCGCCAGGCTCAAGGCGCGCATGCCCGACGGCGAGGATCTCGTCGTGACCCATGGCGATGCCTGCT
TGCCGAATATCATGGTGGAAAATGGCCGCTTTTCTGGATTCATCGACTGTGGCCGGCTGGGTGTGGCGGA
CCGCTATCAGGACATAGCGTTGGCTACCCGTGATATTGCTGAAGAGCTTGGCGGCGAATGGGCTGACCGC
TTCCTCGTGCTTTACGGTATCGCCGCTCCCGATTCGCAGCGCATCGCCTTCTATCGCCTTCTTGACGAGT
TCTTCTGAGCGGGACTCTGGGGTTCGAAATGACCGACCAAGCGACGCCCAACCTGCCATCACGATGGCCG
CAATAAAATATCTTTATTTTCATTACATCTGTGTGTTGGTTTTTTGTGTGAATCGATAGCGATAAGGATC
GGGGATGCAGCCCGGGGGATCCACTAGTTCTAGAGCGGCCGCCACCGCGGTGGAGCTCCAATTCGCCCTA
TAGTGAGTCGTATTACAATTCACTGGCCGTCGTTTTACAACGTCGTGACTGGGAAAACCCTGGCGTTACC
CAACTTAATCGCCTTGCAGCACATCCCCCTTTCGCCAGCTGGCGTAATAGCGAAGAGGCCCGCACCGATC
GCCCTTCCCAACAGTTGCGCAGCCTGAATGGCGAATGGG
