>Addgene plasmid #22715 | pSuperGFP-cdc42-prenyl siRNA | addgene partial sequence | sequence record 28558 | 22715 with lac-promoter
GTGAGCGGATACAATTTCACACAGGAACAGCTATGACCATGATTACGCCAAGCTCGAAATTAACCCTCAC
TAAAGGGAACAAAAGCTGGTACCGGGCCCCCCCTCGAGGTCGACGGTATCGATAAGCTTAAAAAGAAGAG
CCGCAGGTGTGTGT
