>Addgene plasmid #22715 | pSuperGFP-cdc42-prenyl siRNA | addgene partial sequence | sequence record 28559 | 22715 with EGFP-N
TCGCCCTTGCTCNCCNTGGTGGCGACCGGTAAGCTAGCTTGGGCTGCAGGTCGAAAGGCCCGGAGATGAG
GAAGAGGAGAACAGCGCGGCAGACGTGCGCTTTTGAAGCGTGCAGAATGCCGGGCCTCCGGAGGACCTTC
GGGCGCCCGCCCCGCCCCTGAGCCCGCCCCTGAGCCCGCCCCCGGACCCACCCCTTCCCAGCCTCTGAGC
CCAGAAAGCGAAGGAGCAAAGCTGCTATTGGCCGCTGCCCCAAAGGCCTACCCGCTTCCATTGCTCAGCG
GTGCTGTCCATCTGCACGAGACTAGTGAGACGTGCTACTTCCATTTGTCACGTCCTGCACGACGCGAGCT
GCGGGGCGGGGGGGAACTTCCTGACTAGGGGAGGAGTAGAAGGTGGCGCGAAGGGGCCACCAAAGAACGG
AGCCGGTTGGCGCCTACCGGCCGGTGGATGTGGAATGTGTGCGAGGCCAGAGGCCACTTGTGTAGCGCCA
AGTGCCCAGCGGGGCTGCTAAAGCGCATGCTCCAGACTGCCTTGGGAAAAGCGCCTCCCCTACCCGGTAG
AATTCGAACGCTGACGTCATCAACCCGCTCCAAGGAATCGCGGGCCCAGTGTCACTAGGCGGGAACACCC
AGCGCGCGTGCGCCCTGGCAGGAAGATGGCTGTGAGGGACAGGGGAGTGGCGCCCTGCAATATTTGCATG
TCGCTATGTGTTCTGGGAAATCACCATAAACGTGAAATGTCTTTGGATTTGGGAATCTTATAAGTTCTGT
ATGAGACCACA
